>Addgene plasmid #41222 | TAL3048 | depositor partial sequence | sequence record 54861 | TAL3048 sequence 2430 bps
TCTAGAGCTAGCACCATGGACTACAAAGACCATGACGGTGATTATAAAGATCATGACATCGATTACAAGG
ATGACGATGACAAGATGGCCCCCAAGAAGAAGAGGAAGGTGGGCATTCACCGCGGGGTACCTATGGTGGA
CTTGAGGACACTCGGTTATTCGCAACAGCAACAGGAGAAAATCAAGCCTAAGGTCAGGAGCACCGTCGCG
CAACACCACGAGGCGCTTGTGGGGCATGGCTTCACTCATGCGCATATTGTCGCGCTTTCACAGCACCCTG
CGGCGCTTGGGACGGTGGCTGTCAAATACCAAGATATGATTGCGGCCCTGCCCGAAGCCACGCACGAGGC
AATTGTAGGGGTCGGTAAACAGTGGTCGGGAGCGCGAGCACTTGAGGCGCTGCTGACTGTGGCGGGTGAG
CTTAGGGGGCCTCCGCTCCAGCTCGACACCGGGCAGCTGCTGAAGATCGCGAAGAGAGGGGGAGTAACAG
CGGTAGAGGCAGTGCACGCCTGGCGCAATGCGCTCACCGGGGCCCCCTTGAACCTGACCCCAGACCAGGT
AGTCGCAATCGCGAACAATAATGGGGGAAAGCAAGCCCTGGAAACCGTGCAAAGGTTGTTGCCGGTCCTT
TGTCAAGACCACGGCCTTACACCGGAGCAAGTCGTGGCCATTGCAAGCAACATCGGTGGCAAACAGGCTC
TTGAGACGGTTCAGAGACTTCTCCCAGTTCTCTGTCAAGCCCACGGGCTGACTCCCGATCAAGTTGTAGC
GATTGCGTCGAACATTGGAGGGAAACAAGCATTGGAGACTGTCCAACGGCTCCTTCCCGTGTTGTGTCAA
GCCCACGGTTTGACGCCTGCACAAGTGGTCGCCATCGCCAGCCATGATGGCGGTAAGCAGGCGCTGGAAA
CAGTACAGCGCCTGCTGCCTGTACTGTGCCAGGATCATGGACTGACCCCAGACCAGGTAGTCGCAATCGC
GTCACATGACGGGGGAAAGCAAGCCCTGGAAACCGTGCAAAGGTTGTTGCCGGTCCTTTGTCAAGACCAC
GGCCTTACACCGGAGCAAGTCGTGGCCATTGCAAGCAACATCGGTGGCAAACAGGCTCTTGAGACGGTTC
AGAGACTTCTCCCAGTTCTCTGTCAAGCCCACGGGCTGACTCCCGATCAAGTTGTAGCGATTGCGTCGCA
TGACGGAGGGAAACAAGCATTGGAGACTGTCCAACGGCTCCTTCCCGTGTTGTGTCAAGCCCACGGTTTG
ACGCCTGCACAAGTGGTCGCCATCGCCAACAACAACGGCGGTAAGCAGGCGCTGGAAACAGTACAGCGCC
TGCTGCCTGTACTGTGCCAGGATCATGGACTGACCCCAGACCAGGTAGTCGCAATCGCGAACAATAATGG
GGGAAAGCAAGCCCTGGAAACCGTGCAAAGGTTGTTGCCGGTCCTTTGTCAAGACCACGGCCTTACACCG
GAGCAAGTCGTGGCCATTGCATCCCACGACGGTGGCAAACAGGCTCTTGAGACGGTTCAGAGACTTCTCC
CAGTTCTCTGTCAAGCCCACGGGCTGACTCCCGATCAAGTTGTAGCGATTGCGTCGCATGACGGAGGGAA
ACAAGCATTGGAGACTGTCCAACGGCTCCTTCCCGTGTTGTGTCAAGCCCACGGTTTGACGCCTGCACAA
GTGGTCGCCATCGCCTCCAATATTGGCGGTAAGCAGGCGCTGGAAACAGTACAGCGCCTGCTGCCTGTAC
TGTGCCAGGATCATGGACTGACCCCAGACCAGGTAGTCGCAATCGCGAACAATAATGGGGGAAAGCAAGC
CCTGGAAACCGTGCAAAGGTTGTTGCCGGTCCTTTGTCAAGACCACGGCCTTACACCGGAGCAAGTCGTG
GCCATTGCAAATAATAACGGTGGCAAACAGGCTCTTGAGACGGTTCAGAGACTTCTCCCAGTTCTCTGTC
AAGCCCACGGGCTGACTCCCGATCAAGTTGTAGCGATTGCGAATAACAATGGAGGGAAACAAGCATTGGA
GACTGTCCAACGGCTCCTTCCCGTGTTGTGTCAAGCCCACGGTTTGACGCCTGCACAAGTGGTCGCCATC
GCCTCCAATATTGGCGGTAAGCAGGCGCTGGAAACAGTACAGCGCCTGCTGCCTGTACTGTGCCAGGATC
ATGGACTGACACCCGAACAGGTGGTCGCCATTGCTTCTAACATCGGAGGACGGCCAGCCTTGGAGTCCAT
CGTAGCCCAATTGTCCAGGCCCGATCCCGCGTTGGCTGCGTTAACGAATGACCATCTGGTGGCGTTGGCA
TGTCTTGGTGGACGACCCGCGCTCGATGCAGTCAAAAAGGGTCTGCCTCATGCTCCCGCATTGATCAAAA
GAACCAACCGGCGGATTCCCGAGAGAACTTCCCATCGAGTCGCGGGATCC
