>Addgene plasmid #41222 | TAL3048 | addgene partial sequence | sequence record 56069 | JDS-TALEN-F 5'-TAGGGGTCGGTAAACAGTGG-3'
CTGCTGACTGTGGCGGGTGAGCTTAGGGGGCCTCCGCTCCAGCTCGACACCGGGCAGCTGCTGAAGATCG
CGAAGAGAGGGGGAGTAACAGCGGTAGAGGCAGTGCACGCCTGGCGCAATGCGCTCACCGGGGCCCCCTT
GAACCTGACCCCAGACCAGGTAGTCGCAATCGCGAACAATAATGGGGGAAAGCAAGCCCTGGAAACCGTG
CAAAGGTTGTTGCCGGTCCTTTGTCAAGACCACGGCCTTACACCGGAGCAAGTCGTGGCCATTGCAAGCA
ACATCGGTGGCAAACAGGCTCTTGAGACGGTTCAGAGACTTCTCCCAGTTCTCTGTCAAGCCCACGGGCT
GACTCCCGATCAAGTTGTAGCGATTGCGTCGAACATTGGAGGGAAACAAGCATTGGAGACTGTCCAACGG
CTCCTTCCCGTGTTGTGTCAAGCCCACGGTTTGACGCCTGCACAAGTGGTCGCCATCGCCAGCCATGATG
GCGGTAAGCAGGCGCTGGAAACAGTACAGCGCCTGCTGCCTGTACTGTGCCAGGATCATGGACTGACCCC
AGACCAGGTAGTCGCAATCGCGTCACATGACGGGGGAAAGCAAGCCCTGGAAACCGTGCAAAGGTTGTTG
CCGGTCCTTTGTCAAGACCACGGCCTTACACCGGAGCAAGTCGTGGCCATTGCAAGCAACATCGGTGGCA
AACAGGCTCTTGAGACGGTTCAGAGACTTCTCCCAGTTCTCTGTCAAGCCCACGGGCTGACTCCCGATCA
AGTTGTAGCGATTGCGTCGCATGACGGAGGGAAACAAGCATTGGAGACTGTCCAACGGCTCCTTCCCGTG
TTGTGTCAAGCCCACGGTTTGACGCCTGCACAAGTGGTCGCCATCGCCAACAACAACGGCGGTAAGCAGG
CGCTGGAAACAGTACAGCGCCTGCTGCCTGTACTGTGCCA
