[The description below was written by a language model from this plasmid's Addgene catalogue record.]
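Description:
TAL3048 is a TALEN expression plasmid encoding the left-hand monomer of a nuclease pair directed against the zebrafish (D. rerio) gene cited4b. It is built on the JDS70 backbone, a roughly 6.4 kb TALEN framework vector classed as a mammalian expression/T7 plasmid. It is maintained in E. coli as a high-copy plasmid under ampicillin selection. The record does not include a feature table, so details such as the origin of replication and polyadenylation signal are not explicitly listed, although the use of a BGH reverse sequencing primer suggests a BGH terminator region downstream of the coding sequence.

The insert, about 1.6 kb, is an engineered array of TAL effector repeats assembled to recognise a specific 18-nucleotide half-site in cited4b; it is a synthetic DNA-binding domain rather than a copy of the cited4b gene itself. It was cloned by restriction enzyme methods that destroyed the junction sites, placing the repeats in frame with backbone-encoded elements: an N-terminal 3X FLAG tag for detection and a C-terminal wild-type FokI nuclease domain. Because FokI cleaves as a dimer, this left monomer must be used with a matching right-hand TALEN binding the opposite strand, so that the two nuclease domains meet over the spacer and generate a double-strand break whose error-prone repair produces indel mutations.

Expression is driven by the CMV promoter in transfected cells, while the T7 designation indicates that the coding sequence can also be transcribed in vitro to produce mRNA, as would suit embryo injection. The associated work concerns targeted gene disruption in somatic zebrafish cells, and the insert name suggests this construct belongs to a set of TALENs made for the zebrafish community.
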