Addgene plasmid #41222: TAL3048
Depositing lab: Keith Joung. Depositing organization: Massachusetts General Hospital. Publication: Targeted gene disruption in somatic zebrafish cells using engineered TALENs. Sander JD, Cade L, Khayter C, Reyon D, Peterson RT, Joung JK, Yeh JR. Nat Biotechnol. 2011 Aug 5;29(8):697-8. doi: 10.1038/nbt.1934. PubMed 21822241.
Backbone
  Vector backbone: JDS70
  Backbone manufacturer: Addgene plasmid #32285
  Backbone size w/o insert (bp): 6447
  Vector type: Mammalian Expression ; T7
Growth in bacteria
  Bacterial resistance: Ampicillin, 100 μg/mL
  Growth temperature: 37°C
  Growth strain: XL1 Blue
  Copy number: High Copy
Gene/Insert
  Gene/Insert name: ZebrafishCommunity-cited4b-Left (alt name: cited4b)
  Species: D. rerio (zebrafish)
  Insert size (bp): 1640
  Entrez Gene: cited4b (a.k.a. cb305, cited3, id:ibd5008, zgc:55257)
  Promoter: CMV
  Tag / fusion protein: 3X Flag (N terminal on backbone); WT FOKI (C terminal on backbone)
  Cloning method: Restriction Enzyme; 5′ cloning site N/A (destroyed during cloning); 3′ cloning site N/A (destroyed during cloning)
  Sequencing primers: 5′ CMV-F; 3′ BGH-rev
Terms and licenses: Academic/Nonprofit Terms; Industry Terms: Not Available to Industry
Depositor comments: Target binding site: TGAACCACGGCCAGGGAA It is strongly recommended that users perform a diagnostic digest to verify this plasmid prior to use. For example, a double digest of the plasmid with BamHI and KpnI should result in two bands at 2.3kb and 5.8kb.
How to cite: TAL3048 was a gift from Keith Joung (Addgene plasmid # 41222 ; http://n2t.net/addgene:41222 ; RRID:Addgene_41222)
